Addgene plasmid #235448: HP17 sfGFP::P8
Purpose: Helper plasmid with sfGFP gene inserted at gene VIII locus
Depositing lab: Yolanda Schaerli. Depositing organization: Universite de Lausanne (UNIL). Publication: Engineering intercellular communication using M13 phagemid and CRISPR-based gene regulation for multicellular computing in Escherichia coli. Kusumawardhani H, Zoppi F, Avendano R, Schaerli Y. Nat Commun. 2025 Apr 15;16(1):3569. doi: 10.1038/s41467-025-58760-z. PubMed 40234414.
Backbone
  Vector backbone: pSC101
  Vector type: Bacterial Expression
Growth in bacteria
  Bacterial resistance: Kanamycin, 50 μg/mL
  Growth temperature: 37°C
  Growth strain: DH5alpha
  Copy number: Low Copy
Gene/Insert
  Gene/Insert name: Coding part of the M13KO7 helper phage genome, except gene VIII (alt name: sfGFP::geneVIII)
  Species: Escherichia coli
  Cloning method: Gibson Cloning
Terms and licenses: Academic/Nonprofit Terms; Industry Terms: Not Available to Industry
Depositor comments: JM101 (working strain for phagemid transfer). Please visit https://doi.org/10.1101/2024.08.28.610043 for bioRxiv preprint.
How to cite: HP17 sfGFP::P8 was a gift from Yolanda Schaerli (Addgene plasmid # 235448 ; http://n2t.net/addgene:235448 ; RRID:Addgene_235448)
