[The description below was written by a language model from this plasmid's Addgene catalogue record and pLannotate feature annotations shown in this document.]
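Description:
HP17 sfGFP::P8 is a bacterial helper plasmid of about 9.9 kb that supplies M13 phage functions in trans in Escherichia coli, with the major coat protein gene (gene VIII) replaced by superfolder GFP. It is built on a low-copy pSC101 backbone: replication depends on the pSC101 origin together with the plasmid-encoded Rep101 (RepA) protein, and selection is by kanamycin through an aminoglycoside phosphotransferase gene. Several transcription terminators (lambda t0, his operon, T3Te, tonB and a putative bacterial terminator) flank the backbone modules, presumably to insulate them from the phage gene block.

The payload is the coding portion of the M13KO7 helper phage genome, assembled by Gibson cloning. The annotated genes follow the native phage order: X and V (replication and single-strand DNA binding), VII and IX (minor coat proteins), then sfGFP at the position normally occupied by gene VIII, followed by the fd central terminator, and then genes III and VI (minor coat proteins) and I and IV (assembly and export). Gene II is not called separately in the feature table, although gene X normally lies within its reading frame and there is unannotated sequence upstream. Only a fragment of the M13 origin is annotated, consistent with a helper that is not meant to be efficiently packaged itself. No promoters are annotated, so expression presumably relies on native phage promoters, which the record does not confirm.

Because pVIII is absent, this helper alone should not support normal particle formation, while sfGFP reports expression from that locus. The associated work concerns M13 phagemid-mediated intercellular communication combined with CRISPR-based gene regulation for multicellular computing, with JM101 noted as the working strain for phagemid transfer.
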