Features (pLannotate 1.2.2; 19 found; start..end, strand, type, name):
    406..627     -  rep_origin     pSC101 ori: low-copy replication origin that requires the Rep101 protein
   1119..1213    -  terminator     lambda t0 terminator: transcription terminator from phage lambda
   1250..1309    +  terminator     his operon terminator: This putative transcriptin terminator from the E. coli his operon has a 2-bp deletion introduced during synthesis. Its efficiency has not been determined.
   1369..1398    -  terminator     T3Te terminator: phage T3 early transcription terminator
   1472..1604    +  rep_origin     M13 ori (fragment) (sequence partly withheld): M13 bacteriophage origin of replication; arrow indicates direction of (+) strand synthesis
   2506..2841    +  CDS            M13 gene X (sequence partly withheld): pX; X; replication
   2853..3116    +  CDS            M13 gene V (sequence partly withheld): pV; V; replication
   3118..3219    +  CDS            M13 gene VII (sequence withheld): pVII; VII; minor coat protein
   3216..3311    +  CDS            IX (sequence withheld): G9P_BPM13 - Experimental evidence at protein level: Swiss-Prot protein existence level 1. May initiate with G7P the virion concomitant assembly-budding process, by interacting with the packaging signal of the viral genome. The assembly-budding takes place at the host inner membrane. In turn, G7P and G9P are present at the end of the filamentous virion that emerges first from the bacterial host. From Enterobacteria phage M13 (Bacteriophage M13).
   3311..4024    +  CDS            Superfolder GFP (sequence partly withheld): Superfolder GFP is a basic (constitutively fluorescent) green fluorescent protein published in 2005, derived from Aequorea victoria. It is reported to be a very rapidly-maturing weak dimer.
   4034..4082    +  terminator     fd terminator (sequence withheld): central terminator from bacteriophage fd (Otsuka and Kunisawa, 1982)
   4087..5361    +  CDS            M13 gene III (sequence partly withheld): pIII; III; minor coat protein
   5364..5702    +  CDS            M13 gene VI (sequence partly withheld): pVI; VI; minor coat protein
   5704..6750    +  CDS            M13 gene I (sequence partly withheld): pI; I; phage assembly
   6728..8008    +  CDS            M13 gene IV (sequence partly withheld): pIV; IV; phage assembly
   8051..8082    +  terminator     tonB terminator: bidirectional E. coli tonB-P14 transcription terminator
   8129..8169    -  terminator     bacterial terminator (fragment): putative bacterial transcription terminator
   8181..8996    -  CDS            KanR: aminoglycoside phosphotransferase confers resistance to kanamycin in bacteria or G418 (Geneticin®) in eukaryotes
   9354..358     -  CDS            Rep101 (across the origin): RepA protein needed for replication with the pSC101 origin; rep101
>Addgene plasmid #235448 | HP17 sfGFP::P8 | addgene full sequence | sequence record 492977 | Addgene NGS Result
GATAAGGCAATATCTCTTCACTAAAAACTAATTCTAATTTTTCGCTTGAGAACTTGGCATAGTTTGTCCA
CTGGAAAATCCCAAAGCCTTTAACCAAAGGATTCCTGATTTCCACAGTTCTCGTCATCAGCTCTCTGGTT
GCTTTAGCTAATACACCATAAGCATTTTCCCTACTGATGTTCATCATCTGAGCGTATTGGTTATAAGTGA
ACGATACCGTCCGTTCTTTCCTTGTAGGGTTTTCAATCGTGGGGTTGAGTAGTGCCACACAGCATAAAAT
TAGCTTGGTTTCATGCTCCGTTAAGTCATAGCGACTAATCGCTAGTTCATTTGCTTTGAAAACAACTAAT
TCAGACATACATCTCAATTGGTCTAGGTGATTTTAATCACTATACCAATTGAGATGGGCTAGTCAATGAT
AATTACATGTCCTTTTCCTTTGAGTTGTGGGTATCTGTAAATTCTGCTAGACCTTTGCTGGAAAACTTGT
AAATTCTGCTAGACCCTCTGTAAATTCCGCTAGACCTTTGTGTGTTTTTTTGTTTATATTCAAGTGGTTA
TAATTTATAGAATAAAGAAAGAATAAAAAAAGATAAAAAGAATAGATCCCAGCCCTGTGTATAACTCACT
ACTTTAGTCAGTTCCGCAGTATTACAAAAGGATGTCGCAAACGCTGTTTGCTCCTCTACAAAACAGACCT
TAAAACCCTAAAGGCTTAAGTAGCACCCTCGCAAGCTCGGGCAAATCGCTGAATATTCCTTTTGTCTCCG
ACCATCAGGCACCTGAGTCGCTGTCTTTTTCGTGACATTCAGTTCGCTGCGCTCACGGCTCTGGCAGTGA
ATGGGGGTAAATGGCACTACAGGCGCCTTTTATGGATTCATGCAAGGAAACTACCCATAATACAAGAAAA
GCCCGTCACGGGCTTCTCAGGGCGTTTTATGGCGGGTCTGCTATGTGGTGCTATCTGACTTTTTGCTGTT
CAGCAGTTCCTGCCCTCTGATTTTCCAGTCTGACCACTTCGGATTATCCCGTGACAGGTCATTCAGACTG
GCTAATGCACCCAGTAAGGCAGCGGTATCATCAACAGGCTTACCCGTCTTACTGTCCCTAGTGCTTGGAT
TCTCACCAATAAAAAACGCCCGGCGGCAACCGAGCGTTCTGAACAAATCCAGATGGAGTTCTGAGGTCAT
TACTGGATCTATCAACAGGAGTCCAAGCGAGCTCGTAAACTTGGTCTGACAGCTCTAGCTCCGGCAAAAA
AACGGGCAAGGTGTCACCACCCTGCCCTTTTTCTTTAAAACCGAAAAGATTACTTCGCGTTTGCCACCTG
ACGTCTAAGAAAAGGAATATTCAGCAATTTGCCCGTGCCGAAGAAAGGCCCACCCGTGAAGGTGAGCCAG
TGAGTTGATTGCTACGTAATTAGTTAGTTAGCCCTTAGTGACTCCAGACGCGAATTATTTTTGATGGCGT
TCCTATTGGTTAAAAAATGAGCTGATTTAACAAAAATTTAATGCGAATTTTAACAAAAT
[37 nt withheld, positions 1530-1566]
T
[100 nt withheld, positions 1568-1667]
CTCAGGC
[89 nt withheld, positions 1675-1763]
T
[32 nt withheld, positions 1765-1796]
TTTTGAATCTTTACCTACACATTACTCA
[44 nt withheld, positions 1825-1868]
TTGCGTTGAAATAAAGGCTTCTCCC
[83 nt withheld, positions 1894-1976]
TTCTT
[40 nt withheld, positions 1982-2021]
T
[191 nt withheld, positions 2023-2213]
G
[80 nt withheld, positions 2215-2294]
CTCTAATCCTGACCTGTTGGAGTTTGCTTCCGGTCTGGTTCGCTTTGAA
[62 nt withheld, positions 2344-2405]
CCGCTTTGCTTCTGACTATAATAGTCAGGGTAAAGACCTG
[116 nt withheld, positions 2446-2561]
TATTACCCCCTCTGGCAAAACTTCTTTTGCAAAAGCCTCTCGCTATTTTGGTTTTTATCGTCGTCTGGTA
AACGAGGGTTATGATAGTGTTGCTCTTACT
[44 nt withheld, positions 2662-2705]
ATGTGGTATTCCTAAATCTCAACTGATGAATCTTTCT
[50 nt withheld, positions 2743-2792]
T
[57 nt withheld, positions 2794-2850]
C
[33 nt withheld, positions 2852-2884]
CCAATTTACTACT
[83 nt withheld, positions 2898-2980]
TCTTGTCAAGATTACTCTTGATGAAGGTCAGCCAGCCTATGCGCCTGGTCTGTACACCGTTCATCTGTCC
TCTTTCAAAGTTGGTCAGTTCGGTTCC
[237 nt withheld, positions 3078-3314]
GAAAAGGCGAAGAACTGTTTACCGGTGTGGTTCCGATTCTGGTGGAACTGGACGGCGATGTTAATGGTCA
TAAATTCAGTGTTCGCGGCGAAGGTGAAGGCGATGCGACGAACGGCAAACTGACCCTGAAATTTATCTGC
ACCACGGGTAAACTGCCGGTCCCGTGGCCGACGCTGGTGACCACGCTGACCTATGGCGTTCAATGTTTTG
CGCGTTACCCGGATCACATGAAACAGCACGACTTTTTCAAATCGGCCATGCCGGAAGGCTATGTGCAGGA
ACGTACGATTAGCTTTAAAGACGATGGTACGTATAAAACCCGCGCGGAAGTGAAATTCGAAGGCGATACC
CTGGTTAACCGTATCGAACTGAAAGGTATCGATTTCAAAGAAGACGGCAATATTCTGGGTCATAAACTGG
AATATAACTTCAATTCCCACAACGTGTACATCACCGCGGATAAACAGAAAAACGGCATTAAAGCCAATTT
CAAAATCCGCCATAATGTGGAAGATGGTAGCGTTCAGCTGGCCGACCACTATCAGCAAAACACGCCGATT
GGTGATGGCCCGGTCCTGCTGCCGGACAATCACTACCTGAGTACCCAGTCCGTGCTGTCAAAAGATCCGA
ACGAAAAACGTGACCACATGGTCCTGCTGGAATTTGTGACGGCTGCGGGTATCACCCACGGCATGGACGA
ACTGTATAAATAATA
[143 nt withheld, positions 4030-4172]
C
[98 nt withheld, positions 4174-4271]
A
[305 nt withheld, positions 4273-4577]
G
[176 nt withheld, positions 4579-4754]
CCAATCGTCTGACCTGCCTCAACCTCCTGTC
[82 nt withheld, positions 4786-4867]
GCTCTGAGGGA
[161 nt withheld, positions 4879-5039]
T
[41 nt withheld, positions 5041-5081]
T
[62 nt withheld, positions 5083-5144]
A
[35 nt withheld, positions 5146-5180]
CCTCCCTCAATCGGTTGAATGTCGCCCTTTTGTCTTTGGCGCTGGTAAACCATATGAA
[86 nt withheld, positions 5239-5324]
T
[121 nt withheld, positions 5326-5446]
T
[104 nt withheld, positions 5448-5551]
TCAATTACCCTCTGACTTTGTTCAGGGT
[56 nt withheld, positions 5580-5635]
A
[258 nt withheld, positions 5637-5894]
ATCTGATTTGCTTGCTATTGGGCGCGGTAATGATTCCTACGATGAAAATAAAAACGGCTTGCTTGTTCTC
GATGAGTGCGGTACTTGGTTTAATACCCGTTCTTGGAATGAT
[32 nt withheld, positions 6007-6038]
ACATGCTCGTAAATTAGGATGGGATATTATTTTTCTTGTTCAGGAC
[44 nt withheld, positions 6085-6128]
TGTTGTTTATTGTCGTCGTCTGGACAGAATTACTTTACCTTTTGTCGGTACTTTATATTCTCTTATTACT
GGCTCGAAAATGCCTCTGCCTAAATTACATGTTGGCGTTGTTAAATATGGC
[53 nt withheld, positions 6250-6302]
GTATAACGCATATGATACTAAACAGGCTTTTTCTAGTAATTATGATTCCGGTGTTTATTCTTATTTAACG
[107 nt withheld, positions 6373-6479]
T
[197 nt withheld, positions 6481-6677]
ACTCACATATATTGATTTATGTACTGTTTCC
[84 nt withheld, positions 6709-6792]
G
[35 nt withheld, positions 6794-6828]
TGTAACTTGGTATTCAAAGCAATCAGGCGAATCCGTTATTGTTTCTCCCGATGTAAAAGGTACTGTTACT
GTATATTCATCTGACGTTAAACCTGAAAATCTACGCAATTTCTTTATTTCTGTTTTACGTGCAAATAATT
TTGATATGGTAGGTTCTAACCCTTCCATTATTCAGAAGTATAATCCAAACAA
[35 nt withheld, positions 7021-7055]
A
[72 nt withheld, positions 7057-7128]
TTTTAAAATTAATAACGTTCGGGCAAAGGATTTAATACGAGTTGTCGAATTGTTTGTAAAGTCTAATACT
TCTAAATCCTCAAATGTATTATCTATTGACGGCTCTAATCTATTAGTTGTTAGTGCTCCTAAAGATATTT
TAGATAACCTTCCTCAATTCCTTTCA
[35 nt withheld, positions 7295-7329]
GGGTTTGATATTT
[32 nt withheld, positions 7343-7374]
ATTTGCTGCTGGCTCTCAGCGTGGCACTGTTGCAGGC
[41 nt withheld, positions 7412-7452]
TGGTGGTTCGTTCGGTATTTTTAAT
[68 nt withheld, positions 7478-7545]
A
[35 nt withheld, positions 7547-7581]
C
[38 nt withheld, positions 7583-7620]
G
[38 nt withheld, positions 7622-7659]
GATTGAGCGTCAAAATGTAGGTATTTCCATGAGCGTTTTTCCT
[38 nt withheld, positions 7703-7740]
C
[68 nt withheld, positions 7742-7809]
T
[199 nt withheld, positions 7811-8009]
ATGCAGGAGTCACTAAGGGTTAGTTAGTTAGATTAGCAGAAAGTCAAAAGCCTCCGACCGGAGGCTTTTG
ACTAAAACTTCCCTTGGGGTTATCATTGGGGCTCACTCAAAGGCGGTAATCAGATAAAAAAAATCCTTAG
CTTTCGCTAAGGATGATTTCTGCTAGTATTATTAGAAAAACTCATCGAGCATCAAATGAAACTGCAATTT
ATTCATATCAGGATTATCAATACCATATTTTTGAAAAAGCCGTTTCTGTAATGAAGGAGAAAACTCACCG
AGGCAGTTCCAAAGAATGGCAAGGTCCTGGTAACGGTCTGCGATTCCGACCCGTCCAACATCAATACAAC
CTATTAATTTCCCCTCGTCAAAAATAAGGTTATCAAGTGAGAAATCACCATGAGTGACGACTGAATCCGG
TGAGAATGGCAAGAGCTTGTGCATTTCTTTCCAGACTTGTTCAACAGGCCAGCCATTACGCTCGTCATCA
AAATCACTCGCATCAACCAAACCGTTATTCATGCGTGATTGCGCCTGAGCAAGACGAAATACACGATCGC
TGTTAAAAGGACAATTACAAACAGGAATCGAATGTAACCGGCGCAGGAACACGGCCAGCGCATCAACAAT
ATTTTCACCTGAATCAGGATATTCTTCTAATACCTGGAAGGCTGTTTTCCCAGGAATCGCGGTGGTGAGT
AACCACGCATCATCAGGAGTACGGATAAAATGCTTGATGGTCGGGAGAGGCATAAACTCCGTCAGCCAGT
TGAGACGGACCATCTCATCTGTAACATCATTGGCAACGCTACCTTTGCCATGTTTCAGAAACAACTCTGG
CGCATCGGGCTTCCCATACAAGCGATAGATTGTCGCACCTGATTGCCCGACATTATCGCGAGCCCATTTA
TACCCATATAAATCAGCGTCCATGTTGGAGTTTAAGCGCGGACGGGAGCAAGACGTTTCCCGTTGAATAT
GGCTCATAACACCCCTTGTATTACTGTTTATGTAAGCAGACAGTTTTATTGTTCATGATGATATATTTTT
ATCTTGTGCAATGTAACATCAGAGATTTTGAGACACAACGTGGCTTTGTTGAATAAATCGAACTTTTGCT
GAGTTGAAGGATCAGCTCTAGTAGTTACATTGTCGATCTGTTCATGGTGAACAGCTTTGAATGCACCAAA
AACTCGTAAAAGCTCTGATGTATCTATCTTTTTTACACCGTTTTCATCTGTGCATATGGACAGTTTTCCC
TTTGATATGTAACGGTGAACAGTTGTTCTACTTTTGTTTGTTAGTCTTGATGCTTCACTGATAGATACAA
GAGCCATAAGAACCTCAGATCCTTCCGTATTTAGCCAGTATGTTCTCTAGTGTGGTTCGTTGTTTTTGCG
TGAGCCATGAGAACGAACCATTGAGATCATACTTACTTTGCATGTCACTCAAAAATTTTGCCTCAAAACT
GGTGAGCTGAATTTTTGCAGTTAAAGCATCGTGTAGTGTTTTTCTTAGTCCGTTATGTAGGTAGGAATCT
GATGTAATGGTTGTTGGTATTTTGTCACCATTCATTTTTATCTGGTTGTTCTCAAGTTCGGTTACGAGAT
CCATTTGTCTATCTAGTTCAACTTGGAAAATCAACGTATCAGTCGGGCGGCCTCGCTTATCAACCACCAA
TTTCATATTGCTGTAAGTGTTTAAATCTTTACTTATTGGTTTCAAAACCCATTGGTTAAGCCTTTTAAAC
TCATGGTAGTTATTTTCAAGCATTAACATGAACTTAAATTCATCAAGGCTAATCTCTATATTTGCCTTGT
GAGTTTTCTTTTGTGTTAGTTCTTTTAATAACCACTCATAAATCCTCATAGAGTATTTGTTTTCAAAAGA
CTTAACATGTTCCAGATTATATTTTATGAATTTTTTTAACTGGAAAA
